Addgene plasmid #87559: pBW2286_pCAG-PV1-FlpO-N396-L1-ABI-NLS-BGHpA
Purpose: Expresses aa1-396 of Flp recombinase fused to ABI CID
Depositing lab: Wilson Wong. Depositing organization: Boston University Main Campus. Publication: Large-scale design of robust genetic circuits with multiple inputs and outputs for mammalian cells. Weinberg BH, Pham NT, Caraballo LD, Lozanoski T, Engel A, Bhatia S, Wong WW. Nat Biotechnol. 2017 Mar 27. doi: 10.1038/nbt.3805. PubMed 28346402.
Backbone
  Vector backbone: pCAGGS
  Vector type: Mammalian Expression, Cre/Lox, Synthetic Biology
Growth in bacteria
  Bacterial resistance: Ampicillin, 100 μg/mL
  Growth temperature: 37°C
  Growth strain: NEB Stable
  Copy number: High Copy
Gene/Insert
  Gene/Insert name: FlpO aa1-396
  Species: Synthetic
  Tag / fusion protein: ABI
Terms and licenses: Academic/Nonprofit Terms; Industry Terms: Not Available to Industry
How to cite: pBW2286_pCAG-PV1-FlpO-N396-L1-ABI-NLS-BGHpA was a gift from Wilson Wong (Addgene plasmid # 87559 ; http://n2t.net/addgene:87559 ; RRID:Addgene_87559)
