[The description below was written by a language model from this plasmid's Addgene catalogue record and the feature table of its GenBank file.]
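Description:
pBW2286_pCAG-PV1-FlpO-N396-L1-ABI-NLS-BGHpA is a 7.4 kb mammalian expression plasmid built on the pCAGGS backbone. It encodes the N-terminal portion (amino acids 1–396) of the codon-optimised Flp recombinase, FlpO, fused to ABI, a chemically induced dimerization (CID) domain. It is propagated in E. coli from a high-copy ColE1/pUC-type origin under ampicillin selection (beta-lactamase with its own promoter). The backbone also retains a lac promoter/operator remnant, an SV40 origin and an SV40 poly(A) signal. No mammalian selection marker is annotated, which is consistent with transient transfection use.

Expression is driven by the CAG promoter, annotated as the CMV immediate-early enhancer, the chicken beta-actin promoter and the chimeric beta-actin/beta-globin intron. The FlpO and ABI coding segments are not individually annotated in the feature table, but they presumably occupy the unannotated region of roughly 2.2 kb between the intron and the C-terminal elements. Going by the construct name, the fragment is joined through a linker (L1) to ABI. The annotated 3' end of the reading frame carries a FLAG epitope for detection and an SV40 large T antigen nuclear localization signal. A bovine growth hormone poly(A) signal terminates the transcript, with the backbone's rabbit beta-globin poly(A) further downstream. The record does not explain the "PV1" element in the name.

As a split-recombinase half, this protein is expected to be inactive alone. It would regain Flp activity when ABI dimerizes with a matching partner domain on the complementary FlpO fragment; ABI typically pairs with PYL in the presence of abscisic acid, though the partner construct is not described here. The plasmid comes from work on multi-input, multi-output recombinase-based genetic circuits in mammalian cells.
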