LOCUS       Exported 7408 bp ds-DNA circular SYN 12-MAY-2021
DEFINITION  Expresses aa1-396 of Flp recombinase fused to ABI CID.
ACCESSION   .
VERSION     .
KEYWORDS    pBW2286_pCAG-PV1-FlpO-N396-L1-ABI-NLS-BGHpA
SOURCE      synthetic DNA construct
  ORGANISM  synthetic DNA construct
REFERENCE   1 (bases 1 to 7408)
  AUTHORS   Weinberg BH, Pham NT, Caraballo LD, Lozanoski T, Engel A, Bhatia S,
            Wong WW
  TITLE     Large-scale design of robust genetic circuits with multiple inputs
            and outputs for mammalian cells.
  JOURNAL   Nat Biotechnol. 2017 Mar 27. doi: 10.1038/nbt.3805.
  PUBMED    28346402
REFERENCE   2 (bases 1 to 7408)
  AUTHORS   .
  TITLE     Direct Submission
  JOURNAL   Exported May 12, 2021 from SnapGene Server 1.1.58
            http://www.snapgene.com
FEATURES             Location/Qualifiers
     source          1..7408
                     /organism="synthetic DNA construct"
                     /mol_type="other DNA"
     primer_bind     complement(22..38)
                     /label=M13 rev
                     /note="common sequencing primer, one of multiple similar
                     variants"
     primer_bind     complement(22..38)
                     /label=M13 Reverse
                     /note="In lacZ gene. Also called M13-rev"
     primer_bind     complement(35..57)
                     /label=M13/pUC Reverse
                     /note="In lacZ gene"
     protein_bind    46..62
                     /label=lac operator
                     /bound_moiety="lac repressor encoded by lacI"
                     /note="The lac repressor binds to the lac operator to
                     inhibit transcription in E. coli. This inhibition can be
                     relieved by adding lactose or
                     isopropyl-beta-D-thiogalactopyranoside (IPTG)."
     promoter        complement(70..100)
                     /label=lac promoter
                     /note="promoter for the E. coli lac operon"
     protein_bind    115..136
                     /label=CAP binding site
                     /bound_moiety="E. coli catabolite activator protein"
                     /note="CAP binding activates transcription in the presence
                     of cAMP."
     rep_origin      221..355
                     /label=SV40 ori
                     /note="SV40 origin of replication"
     primer_bind     282..301
                     /label=SV40pro-F
                     /note="SV40 promoter/origin, forward primer"
     polyA_signal    375..509
                     /label=SV40 poly(A) signal
                     /note="SV40 polyadenylation signal"
     primer_bind     complement(412..431)
                     /label=SV40pA-R
                     /note="SV40 polyA, reverse primer"
     primer_bind     466..485
                     /label=EBV-rev
                     /note="SV40 polyA terminator, reverse primer"
     primer_bind     complement(577..594)
                     /label=L4440
                     /note="L4440 vector, forward primer"
     rep_origin      complement(748..1336)
                     /direction=LEFT
                     /label=ori
                     /note="high-copy-number ColE1/pMB1/pBR322/pUC origin of
                     replication"
     primer_bind     complement(828..847)
                     /label=pBR322ori-F
                     /note="pBR322 origin, forward primer"
     CDS             complement(1507..2367)
                     /codon_start=1
                     /gene="bla"
                     /product="beta-lactamase"
                     /label=AmpR
                     /note="confers resistance to ampicillin, carbenicillin, and
                     related antibiotics"
                     /translation="MSIQHFRVALIPFFAAFCLPVFAHPETLVKVKDAEDQLGARVGYI
                     ELDLNSGKILESFRPEERFPMMSTFKVLLCGAVLSRIDAGQEQLGRRIHYSQNDLVEYS
                     PVTEKHLTDGMTVRELCSAAITMSDNTAANLLLTTIGGPKELTAFLHNMGDHVTRLDRW
                     EPELNEAIPNDERDTTMPVAMATTLRKLLTGELLTLASRQQLIDWMEADKVAGPLLRSA
                     LPAGWFIADKSGAGERGSRGIIAALGPDGKPSRIVVIYTTGSQATMDERNRQIAEIGAS
                     LIKHW"
     primer_bind     2130..2149
                     /label=Amp-R
                     /note="Ampicillin resistance gene, reverse primer"
     promoter        complement(2368..2472)
                     /gene="bla"
                     /label=AmpR promoter
     enhancer        2503..2882
                     /label=CMV enhancer
                     /note="human cytomegalovirus immediate early enhancer"
     promoter        2884..3159
                     /label=chicken beta-actin promoter
     intron          3160..4175
                     /label=chimeric intron
                     /note="chimera between introns from chicken beta-actin and
                     rabbit beta-globin"
     primer_bind     4099..4121
                     /label=pCAGGS-5
                     /note="Chimeric intron in CAG promoter, forward primer"
     primer_bind     4183..4202
                     /label=pCAG-F
                     /note="Rabbit beta-globin intron, for pCAG plasmids,
                     forward primer"
     CDS             6431..6454
                     /codon_start=1
                     /product="FLAG(R) epitope tag, followed by an enterokinase
                     cleavage site"
                     /label=FLAG
                     /translation="DYKDDDDK"
     CDS             6455..6475
                     /codon_start=1
                     /product="nuclear localization signal of SV40 (simian virus
                     40) large T antigen"
                     /label=SV40 NLS
                     /translation="PKKKRKV"
     polyA_signal    6485..6709
                     /label=bGH poly(A) signal
                     /note="bovine growth hormone polyadenylation signal"
     primer_bind     complement(6949..6968)
                     /label=Bglob-pA-R
                     /note="Rabbit beta-globin polyA region, reverse primer"
     polyA_signal    7014..7069
                     /label=-beta-globin poly(A) signal
                     /note="rabbit beta-globin polyadenylation signal (Gil and
                     Proudfoot, 1987)"
     primer_bind     complement(7068..7087)
                     /label=rbglobpA-R
                     /note="Rabbit beta-globin polyA, reverse primer. Also
                     called rb-glob-pA-term-R"
ORIGIN
        1 cccaagcttg gcgtaatcat ggtcatagct gtttcctgtg tgaaattgtt atccgctcac
       61 aattccacac aacatacgag ccggaagcat aaagtgtaaa gcctggggtg cctaatgagt
      121 gagctaactc acattaattg cgttgcgctc actgcccgct ttccagtcgg gaaacctgtc
      181 gtgccagcgg atccgcatct caattagtca gcaaccatag tcccgcccct aactccgccc
      241 agttccgccc attctccgcc ccatggctga ctaatttttt ttatttatgc agaggccgag
      301 gccgcctcgg cctctgagct attccagaag tagtgaggag gcttttttgg aggcctaggc
      361 ttttgcaaaa agctaacttg tttattgcag cttataatgg ttacaaataa agcaatagca
      421 tcacaaattt cacaaataaa gcattttttt cactgcattc tagttgtggt ttgtccaaac
      481 tcatcaatgt atcttatcat gtctggatcc gctgcattaa tgaatcggcc aacgcgcggg
      541 gagaggcggt ttgcgtattg ggcgctcttc cgcttcctcg ctcactgact cgctgcgctc
      601 ggtcgttcgg ctgcggcgag cggtatcagc tcactcaaag gcggtaatac ggttatccac
      661 agaatcaggg gataacgcag gaaagaacat gtgagcaaaa ggccagcaaa aggccaggaa
      721 ccgtaaaaag gccgcgttgc tggcgttttt ccataggctc cgcccccctg acgagcatca
      781 caaaaatcga cgctcaagtc agaggtggcg aaacccgaca ggactataaa gataccaggc
      841 gtttccccct ggaagctccc tcgtgcgctc tcctgttccg accctgccgc ttaccggata
      901 cctgtccgcc tttctccctt cgggaagcgt ggcgctttct catagctcac gctgtaggta
      961 tctcagttcg gtgtaggtcg ttcgctccaa gctgggctgt gtgcacgaac cccccgttca
     1021 gcccgaccgc tgcgccttat ccggtaacta tcgtcttgag tccaacccgg taagacacga
     1081 cttatcgcca ctggcagcag ccactggtaa caggattagc agagcgaggt atgtaggcgg
     1141 tgctacagag ttcttgaagt ggtggcctaa ctacggctac actagaagaa cagtatttgg
     1201 tatctgcgct ctgctgaagc cagttacctt cggaaaaaga gttggtagct cttgatccgg
     1261 caaacaaacc accgctggta gcggtggttt ttttgtttgc aagcagcaga ttacgcgcag
     1321 aaaaaaagga tctcaagaag atcctttgat cttttctacg gggtctgacg ctcagtggaa
     1381 cgaaaactca cgttaaggga ttttggtcat gagattatca aaaaggatct tcacctagat
     1441 ccttttaaat taaaaatgaa gttttaaatc aatctaaagt atatatgagt aaacttggtc
     1501 tgacagttac caatgcttaa tcagtgaggc acctatctca gcgatctgtc tatttcgttc
     1561 atccatagtt gcctgactcc ccgtcgtgta gataactacg atacgggagg gcttaccatc
     1621 tggccccagt gctgcaatga taccgcgaga cccacgctca ccggctccag atttatcagc
     1681 aataaaccag ccagccggaa gggccgagcg cagaagtggt cctgcaactt tatccgcctc
     1741 catccagtct attaattgtt gccgggaagc tagagtaagt agttcgccag ttaatagttt
     1801 gcgcaacgtt gttgccattg ctacaggcat cgtggtgtca cgctcgtcgt ttggtatggc
     1861 ttcattcagc tccggttccc aacgatcaag gcgagttaca tgatccccca tgttgtgcaa
     1921 aaaagcggtt agctccttcg gtcctccgat cgttgtcaga agtaagttgg ccgcagtgtt
     1981 atcactcatg gttatggcag cactgcataa ttctcttact gtcatgccat ccgtaagatg
     2041 cttttctgtg actggtgagt actcaaccaa gtcattctga gaatagtgta tgcggcgacc
     2101 gagttgctct tgcccggcgt caatacggga taataccgcg ccacatagca gaactttaaa
     2161 agtgctcatc attggaaaac gttcttcggg gcgaaaactc tcaaggatct taccgctgtt
     2221 gagatccagt tcgatgtaac ccactcgtgc acccaactga tcttcagcat cttttacttt
     2281 caccagcgtt tctgggtgag caaaaacagg aaggcaaaat gccgcaaaaa agggaataag
     2341 ggcgacacgg aaatgttgaa tactcatact cttccttttt caatattatt gaagcattta
     2401 tcagggttat tgtctcatga gcggatacat atttgaatgt atttagaaaa ataaacaaat
     2461 aggggttccg cgcacatttc cccgaaaagt gccacctggg tcgacattga ttattgacta
     2521 gttattaata gtaatcaatt acggggtcat tagttcatag cccatatatg gagttccgcg
     2581 ttacataact tacggtaaat ggcccgcctg gctgaccgcc caacgacccc cgcccattga
     2641 cgtcaataat gacgtatgtt cccatagtaa cgccaatagg gactttccat tgacgtcaat
     2701 gggtggagta tttacggtaa actgcccact tggcagtaca tcaagtgtat catatgccaa
     2761 gtacgccccc tattgacgtc aatgacggta aatggcccgc ctggcattat gcccagtaca
     2821 tgaccttatg ggactttcct acttggcagt acatctacgt attagtcatc gctattacca
     2881 tggtcgaggt gagccccacg ttctgcttca ctctccccat ctcccccccc tccccacccc
     2941 caattttgta tttatttatt ttttaattat tttgtgcagc gatgggggcg gggggggggg
     3001 gggcgcgcgc caggcggggc ggggcggggc gaggggcggg gcggggcgag gcggaaaggt
     3061 gcggcggcag ccaatcagag cggcgcgctc cgaaagtttc cttttatggc gaggcggcgg
     3121 cggcggcggc cctataaaaa gcgaagcgcg cggcgggcgg gagtcgctgc gttgccttcg
     3181 ccccgtgccc cgctccgcgc cgcctcgcgc cgcccgcccc ggctctgact gaccgcgtta
     3241 ctcccacagg tgagcgggcg ggacggccct tctcctccgg gctgtaatta gcgcttggtt
     3301 taatgacggc tcgtttcttt tctgtggctg cgtgaaagcc ttaaagggct ccgggagggc
     3361 cctttgtgcg ggggggagcg gctcgggggg tgcgtgcgtg tgtgtgtgcg tggggagcgc
     3421 cgcgtgcggc tccgcgctgc ccggcggctg tgagcgctgc gggcgcggcg cggggctttg
     3481 tgcgctccgc agtgtgcgcg aggggagcgc ggccgggggc ggtgccccgc ggtgcggggg
     3541 gggctgcgag gggaacaaag gctgcgtgcg gggtgtgtgc gtgggggggt gagcaggggg
     3601 tgtgggcgcg gcggtcgggc tgtaaccccc ccctgcaccc ccctccccga gttgctgagc
     3661 acggcccggc ttcgggtgcg gggctccgta cggggcgtgg cgcggggctc gccgtgccgg
     3721 gcggggggtg gcggcaggtg ggggtgccgg gcggggcggg gccgcctcgg gccggggagg
     3781 gctcggggga ggggcgcggc ggcccccgga gcgccggcgg ctgtcgaggc gcggcgagcc
     3841 gcagccattg ccttttatgg taatcgtgcg agagggcgca gggacttcct ttgtcccaaa
     3901 tctgtgcgga gccgaaatct gggaggcgcc gccgcacccc ctctagcggg cgcggggcga
     3961 agcggtgcgg cgccggcagg aaggaaatgg gcggggaggg ccttcgtgcg tcgccgcgcc
     4021 gccgtcccct tctccctctc cagcctcggg gctgtccgcg gggggacggc tgccttcggg
     4081 ggggacgggg cagggcgggg ttcggcttct ggcgtgtgac cggcggctct agagcctctg
     4141 ctaaccatgt tcatgccttc ttctttttcc tacagctcct gggcaacgtg ctggttattg
     4201 tgctgtctca tcattttggc aaagaattga ttaattcgag cgaaggcgcg cccattactc
     4261 gcatccattc tcaggctgtc tcgtctcgtc tcgcacgcgt gccgccacca tgagccagtt
     4321 cgacatcctg tgcaagaccc cccccaaggt gctggtgcgg cagttcgtgg agagattcga
     4381 gaggcccagc ggcgagaaga tcgccagctg tgccgccgag ctgacctacc tgtgctggat
     4441 gatcacccac aacggcaccg ccatcaagag ggccaccttc atgagctaca acaccatcat
     4501 cagcaacagc ctgagcttcg acatcgtgaa caagagcctg cagttcaagt acaagaccca
     4561 gaaggccacc atcctggagg ccagcctgaa gaagctgatc cccgcctggg agttcaccat
     4621 catcccttac aacggccaga agcaccagag cgacatcacc gacatcgtgt ccagcctgca
     4681 gctgcagttc gagagcagcg aggaggccga caagggcaac agccacagca agaagatgct
     4741 gaaggccctg ctgtccgagg gcgagagcat ctgggagatc accgagaaga tcctgaacag
     4801 cttcgagtac accagcaggt tcaccaagac caagaccctg taccagttcc tgttcctggc
     4861 cacattcatc aactgcggca ggttcagcga catcaagaac gtggacccca agagcttcaa
     4921 gctggtgcag aacaagtacc tgggcgtgat cattcagtgc ctggtgaccg agaccaagac
     4981 aagcgtgtcc aggcacatct actttttcag cgccagaggc aggatcgacc ccctggtgta
     5041 cctggacgag ttcctgagga acagcgagcc cgtgctgaag agagtgaaca ggaccggcaa
     5101 cagcagcagc aacaagcagg agtaccagct gctgaaggac aacctggtgc gcagctacaa
     5161 caaggccctg aagaagaacg ccccctaccc catcttcgct atcaagaacg gccctaagag
     5221 ccacatcggc aggcacctga tgaccagctt tctgagcatg aagggcctga ccgagctgac
     5281 aaacgtggtg ggcaactgga gcgacaagag ggcctccgcc gtggccagga ccacctacac
     5341 ccaccagatc accgccatcc ccgaccacta cttcgccctg gtgtccaggt actacgccta
     5401 cgaccccatc agcaaggaga tgatcgccct gaaggacgag accaacccca tcgaggagtg
     5461 gcagcacatc gagcagctga agggcagcgc cgagggctcc ggagggtctg gctccggatc
     5521 aagtggtggc agcggtaccc ctttgtatgg ttttacttcg atttgtggaa gaagacctga
     5581 gatggaagat gctgtttcga ctataccaag attccttcaa tcttcctctg gttcgatgtt
     5641 agatggtcgg tttgatcctc aatccgccgc tcatttcttc ggtgtttacg acggccatgg
     5701 cggttctcag gtagcgaact attgtagaga gaggatgcat ttggctttgg cggaggagat
     5761 agctaaggag aaaccgatgc tctgcgatgg tgatacgtgg ctggagaagt ggaagaaagc
     5821 tcttttcaac tcgttcctga gagttgactc ggagattggg tcagttgcgc cggagacggt
     5881 tgggtcaacg tcggtggttg ccgttgtttt cccgtctcac atcttcgtcg ctaactgcgg
     5941 tgactctaga gccgttcttt gccgcggcaa aactgcactt ccattatccg ttgaccataa
     6001 accggataga gaagatgaag ctgcgaggat tgaagccgca ggagggaaag tgattcagtg
     6061 gaatggagct cgtgttttcg gtgttctcgc catgtcgaga tccattggcg atagatactt
     6121 gaaaccatcc atcattcctg atccggaagt gacggctgtg aagagagtaa aagaagatga
     6181 ttgtctgatt ttggcgagtg acggggtttg ggatgtaatg acggatgaag aagcgtgtga
     6241 gatggcaagg aagcggattc tcttgtggca caagaaaaac gcggtggctg gggatgcatc
     6301 gttgctcgcg gatgagcgga gaaaggaagg gaaagatcct gcggcgatgt ccgcggctga
     6361 gtatttgtca aagctggcga tacagagagg aagcaaagac aacataagtg tggtggtggt
     6421 tgatttgaag gattacaagg acgatgacga taagcccaag aaaaagcgga aggtgtgaga
     6481 attcctgtgc cttctagttg ccagccatct gttgtttgcc cctcccccgt gccttccttg
     6541 accctggaag gtgccactcc cactgtcctt tcctaataaa atgaggaaat tgcatcgcat
     6601 tgtctgagta ggtgtcattc tattctgggg ggtggggtgg ggcaggacag caagggggag
     6661 gattgggaag acaatagcag gcatgctggg gatgcggtgg gctctatggc ttctgaggcg
     6721 gaaagaacca gctggggctc tagggggtat ccccacgcgc cctgtagcgt gtaccgctgg
     6781 gagttcgtag acggaaacaa acgcagaatc caagcgcggc cgcccaggat acatagatta
     6841 ccacaactcc gagcccttcc accgctagcg cactcctcag gtgcaggctg cctatcagaa
     6901 ggtggtggct ggtgtggcca atgccctggc tcacaaatac cactgagatc tttttccctc
     6961 tgccaaaaat tatggggaca tcatgaagcc ccttgagcat ctgacttctg gctaataaag
     7021 gaaatttatt ttcattgcaa tagtgtgttg gaattttttg tgtctctcac tcggaaggac
     7081 atatgggagg gcaaatcatt taaaacatca gaatgagtat ttggtttaga gtttggcaac
     7141 atatgcccat atgctggctg ccatgaacaa aggttggcta taaagaggtc atcagtatat
     7201 gaaacagccc cctgctgtcc attccttatt ccatagaaaa gccttgactt gaggttagat
     7261 tttttttata ttttgttttg tgttattttt ttctttaaca tccctaaaat tttccttaca
     7321 tgttttacta gccagatttt tcctcctctc ctgactactc ccagtcatag ctgtccctct
     7381 tctcttatgg agatccctcg acctgcag
//
