>Addgene plasmid #87559 | pBW2286_pCAG-PV1-FlpO-N396-L1-ABI-NLS-BGHpA | addgene partial sequence | sequence record 177032 | Addgene Partial NGS Result
TGCACCCCCCTCCCCGAGTTGCTGAGCACGGCCCGGCTTCGGGTGCGGGGCTCCGTACGGGGCGTGGCGC
GGGGCTCGCCGTGCCGGGCGGGGGGTGGCGGCAGGTGGGGGTGCCGGGCGGGGCGGGGCCGCCTCGGGCC
GGGGAGGGCTCGGGGGAGGGGCGCGGCGGCCCCCGGAGCGCCGGCGGCTGTCGAGGCGCGGCGAGCCGCA
GCCATTGCCTTTTATGGTAATCGTGCGAGAGGGCGCAGGGACTTCCTTTGTCCCAAATCTGTGCGGAGCC
GAAATCTGGGAGGCGCCGCCGCACCCCCTCTAGCGGGCGCGGGGCGAAGCGGTGCGGCGCCGGCAGGAAG
GAAATGGGCGGGGAGGGCCTTCGTGCGTCGCCGCGCCGCCGTCCCCTTCTCCCTCTCCAGCCTCGGGGCT
GTCCGCGGGGGGACGGCTGCCTTCGGGGGGGACGGGGCAGGGCGGGGTTCGGCTTCTGGCGTGTGACCGG
CGGCTCTAGAGCCTCTGCTAACCATGTTCATGCCTTCTTCTTTTTCCTACAGCTCCTGGGCAACGTGCTG
GTTATTGTGCTGTCTCATCATTTTGGCAAAGAATTGATTAATTCGAGCGAAGGCGCGCCCATTACTCGCA
TCCATTCTCAGGCTGTCTCGTCTCGTCTCGCACGCGTGCCGCCACCATGAGCCAGTTCGACATCCTGTGC
AAGACCCCCCCCAAGGTGCTGGTGCGGCAGTTCGTGGAGAGATTCGAGAGGCCCAGCGGCGAGAAGATCG
CCAGCTGTGCCGCCGAGCTGACCTACCTGTGCTGGATGATCACCCACAACGGCACCGCCATCAAGAGGGC
CACCTTCATGAGCTACAACACCATCATCAGCAACAGCCTGAGCTTCGACATCGTGAACAAGAGCCTGCAG
TTCAAGTACAAGACCCAGAAGGCCACCATCCTGGAGGCCAGCCTGAAGAAGCTGATCCCCGCCTGGGAGT
TCACCATCATCCCTTACAACGGCCAGAAGCACCAGAGCGACATCACCGACATCGTGTCCAGCCTGCAGCT
GCAGTTCGAGAGCAGCGAGGAGGCCGACAAGGGCAACAGCCACAGCAAGAAGATGCTGAAGGCCCTGCTG
TCCGAGGGCGAGAGCATCTGGGAGATCACCGAGAAGATCCTGAACAGCTTCGAGTACACCAGCAGGTTCA
CCAAGACCAAGACCCTGTACCAGTTCCTGTTCCTGGCCACATTCATCAACTGCGGCAGGTTCAGCGACAT
CAAGAACGTGGACCCCAAGAGCTTCAAGCTGGTGCAGAACAAGTACCTGGGCGTGATCATTCAGTGCCTG
GTGACCGAGACCAAGACAAGCGTGTCCAGGCACATCTACTTTTTCAGCGCCAGAGGCAGGATCGACCCCC
TGGTGTACCTGGACGAGTTCCTGAGGAACAGCGAGCCCGTGCTGAAGAGAGTGAACAGGACCGGCAACAG
CAGCAGCAACAAGCAGGAGTACCAGCTGCTGAAGGACAACCTGGTGCGCAGCTACAACAAGGCCCTGAAG
AAGAACGCCCCCTACCCCATCTTCGCTATCAAGAACGGCCCTAAGAGCCACATCGGCAGGCACCTGATGA
CCAGCTTTCTGAGCATGAAGGGCCTGACCGAGCTGACAAACGTGGTGGGCAACTGGAGCGACAAGAGGGC
CTCCGCCGTGGCCAGGACCACCTACACCCACCAGATCACCGCCATCCCCGACCACTACTTCGCCCTGGTG
TCCAGGTACTACGCCTACGACCCCATCAGCAAGGAGATGATCGCCCTGAAGGACGAGACCAACCCCATCG
AGGAGTGGCAGCACATCGAGCAGCTGAAGGGCAGCGCCGAGGGCTCCGGAGGGTCTGGCTCCGGATCAAG
TGGTGGCAGCGGTACCCCTTTGTATGGTTTTACTTCGATTTGTGGAAGAAGACCTGAGATGGAAGATGCT
GTTTCGACTATACCAAGATTCCTTCAATCTTCCTCTGGTTCGATGTTAGATGGTCGGTTTGATCCTCAAT
CCGCCGCTCATTTCTTCGGTGTTTACGACGGCCATGGCGGTTCTCAGGTAGCGAACTATTGTAGAGAGAG
GATGCATTTGGCTTTGGCGGAGGAGATAGCTAAGGAGAAACCGATGCTCTGCGATGGTGATACGTGGCTG
GAGAAGTGGAAGAAAGCTCTTTTCAACTCGTTCCTGAGAGTTGACTCGGAGATTGGGTCAGTTGCGCCGG
AGACGGTTGGGTCAACGTCGGTGGTTGCCGTTGTTTTCCCGTCTCACATCTTCGTCGCTAACTGCGGTGA
CTCTAGAGCCGTTCTTTGCCGCGGCAAAACTGCACTTCCATTATCCGTTGACCATAAACCGGATAGAGAA
GATGAAGCTGCGAGGATTGAAGCCGCAGGAGGGAAAGTGATTCAGTGGAATGGAGCTCGTGTTTTCGGTG
TTCTCGCCATGTCGAGATCCATTGGCGATAGATACTTGAAACCATCCATCATTCCTGATCCGGAAGTGAC
GGCTGTGAAGAGAGTAAAAGAAGATGATTGTCTGATTTTGGCGAGTGACGGGGTTTGGGATGTAATGACG
GATGAAGAAGCGTGTGAGATGGCAAGGAAGCGGATTCTCTTGTGGCACAAGAAAAACGCGGTGGCTGGGG
ATGCATCGTTGCTCGCGGATGAGCGGAGAAAGGAAGGGAAAGATCCTGCGGCGATGTCCGCGGCTGAGTA
TTTGTCAAAGCTGGCGATACAGAGAGGAAGCAAAGACAACATAAGTGTGGTGGTGGTTGATTTGAAGGAT
TACAAGGACGATGACGATAAGCCCAAGAAAAAGCGGAAGGTGTGAGAATTCCTGTGCCTTCTAGTTGCCA
GCCATCTGTTGTTTGCCCCTCCCCCGTGCCTTCCTTGACCCTGGAAGGTGCCACTCCCACTGTCCTTTCC
TAATAAAATGAGGAAATTGCATCGCATTGTCTGAGTAGGTGTCATTCTATTCTGGGGGGTGGGGTGGGGC
AGGACAGCAAGGGGGAGGATTGGGAAGACAATAGCAGGCATGCTGGGGATGCGGTGGGCTCTATGGCTTC
TGAGGCGGAAAGAACCAGCTGGGGCTCTAGGGGGTATCCCCACGCGCCCTGTAGCGTGTACCGCTGGGAG
TTCGTAGACGGAAACAAACGCAGAATCCAAGCGCGGCCGCCCAGGATACATAGATTACCACAACTCCGAG
CCCTTCCACCGCTAGCGCACTCCTCAGGTGCAGGCTGCCTATCAGAAGGTGGTGGCTGGTGTGGCCAATG
CCCTGGCTCACAAATACCACTGAGATCTTTTTCCCTCTGCCAAAAATTATGGGGACATCATGAAGCCCCT
TGAGCATCTGACTTCTGGCTAATAAAGGAAATTTATTTTCATTGCAATAGTGTGTTGGAATTTTTTGTGT
CTCTCACTCGGAAGGACATATGGGAGGGCAAATCATTTAAAACATCAGAATGAGTATTTGGTTTAGAGTT
TGGCAACATATGCCCATATGCTGGCTGCCATGAACAAAGGTTGGCTATAAAGAGGTCATCAGTATATGAA
ACAGCCCCCTGCTGTCCATTCCTTATTCCATAGAAAAGCCTTGACTTGAGGTTAGATTTTTTTTATATTT
TGTTTTGTGTTATTTTTTTCTTTAACATCCCTAAAATTTTCCTTACATGTTTTACTAGCCAGATTTTTCC
TCCTCTCCTGACTACTCCCAGTCATAGCTGTCCCTCTTCTCTTATGGAGATCCCTCGACCTGCAGCCCAA
GCTTGGCGTAATCATGGTCATAGCTGTTTCCTGTGTGAAATTGTTATCCGCTCACAATTCCACACAACAT
ACGAGCCGGAAGCATAAAGTGTAAAGCCTGGGGTGCCTAATGAGTGAGCTAACTCACATTAATTGCGTTG
CGCTCACTGCCCGCTTTCCAGTCGGGAAACCTGTCGTGCCAGCGGATCCGCATCTCAATTAGTCAGCAAC
CATAGTCCCGCCCCTAACTCCGCCCAGTTCCGCCCATTCTCCGCCCCATGGCTGACTAATTTTTTTTATT
TATGCAGAGGCCGAGGCCGCCTCGGCCTCTGAGCTATTCCAGAAGTAGTGAGGAGGCTTTTTTGGAGGCC
TAGGCTTTTGCAAAAAGCTAACTTGTTTATTGCAGCTTATAATGGTTACAAATAAAGCAATAGCATCACA
AATTTCACAAATAAAGCATTTTTTTCACTGCATTCTAGTTGTGGTTTGTCCAAACTCATCAATGTATCTT
ATCATGTCTGGATCCGCTGCATTAATGAATCGGCCAACGCGCGGGGAGAGGCGGTTTGCGTATTGGGCGC
TCTTCCGCTTCCTCGCTCACTGACTCGCTGCGCTCGGTCGTTCGGCTGCGGCGAGCGGTATCAGCTCACT
CAAAGGCGGTAATACGGTTATCCACAGAATCAGGGGATAACGCAGGAAAGAACATGTGAGCAAAAGGCCA
GCAAAAGGCCAGGAACCGTAAAAAGGCCGCGTTGCTGGCGTTTTTCCATAGGCTCCGCCCCCCTGACGAG
CATCACAAAAATCGACGCTCAAGTCAGAGGTGGCGAAACCCGACAGGACTATAAAGATACCAGGCGTTTC
CCCCTGGAAGCTCCCTCGTGCGCTCTCCTGTTCCGACCCTGCCGCTTACCGGATACCTGTCCGCCTTTCT
CCCTTCGGGAAGCGTGGCGCTTTCTCATAGCTCACGCTGTAGGTATCTCAGTTCGGTGTAGGTCGTTCGC
TCCAAGCTGGGCTGTGTGCACGAACCCCCCGTTCAGCCCGACCGCTGCGCCTTATCCGGTAACTATCGTC
TTGAGTCCAACCCGGTAAGACACGACTTATCGCCACTGGCAGCAGCCACTGGTAACAGGATTAGCAGAGC
GAGGTATGTAGGCGGTGCTACAGAGTTCTTGAAGTGGTGGCCTAACTACGGCTACACTAGAAGAACAGTA
TTTGGTATCTGCGCTCTGCTGAAGCCAGTTACCTTCGGAAAAAGAGTTGGTAGCTCTTGATCCGGCAAAC
AAACCACCGCTGGTAGCGGTGGTTTTTTTGTTTGCAAGCAGCAGATTACGCGCAGAAAAAAAGGATCTCA
AGAAGATCCTTTGATCTTTTCTACGGGGTCTGACGCTCAGTGGAACGAAAACTCACGTTAAGGGATTTTG
GTCATGAGATTATCAAAAAGGATCTTCACCTAGATCCTTTTAAATTAAAAATGAAGTTTTAAATCAATCT
AAAGTATATATGAGTAAACTTGGTCTGACAGTTACCAATGCTTAATCAGTGAGGCACCTATCTCAGCGAT
CTGTCTATTTCGTTCATCCATAGTTGCCTGACTCCCCGTCGTGTAGATAACTACGATACGGGAGGGCTTA
CCATCTGGCCCCAGTGCTGCAATGATACCGCGAGACCCACGCTCACCGGCTCCAGATTTATCAGCAATAA
ACCAGCCAGCCGGAAGGGCCGAGCGCAGAAGTGGTCCTGCAACTTTATCCGCCTCCATCCAGTCTATTAA
TTGTTGCCGGGAAGCTAGAGTAAGTAGTTCGCCAGTTAATAGTTTGCGCAACGTTGTTGCCATTGCTACA
GGCATCGTGGTGTCACGCTCGTCGTTTGGTATGGCTTCATTCAGCTCCGGTTCCCAACGATCAAGGCGAG
TTACATGATCCCCCATGTTGTGCAAAAAAGCGGTTAGCTCCTTCGGTCCTCCGATCGTTGTCAGAAGTAA
GTTGGCCGCAGTGTTATCACTCATGGTTATGGCAGCACTGCATAATTCTCTTACTGTCATGCCATCCGTA
AGATGCTTTTCTGTGACTGGTGAGTACTCAACCAAGTCATTCTGAGAATAGTGTATGCGGCGACCGAGTT
GCTCTTGCCCGGCGTCAATACGGGATAATACCGCGCCACATAGCAGAACTTTAAAAGTGCTCATCATTGG
AAAACGTTCTTCGGGGCGAAAACTCTCAAGGATCTTACCGCTGTTGAGATCCAGTTCGATGTAACCCACT
CGTGCACCCAACTGATCTTCAGCATCTTTTACTTTCACCAGCGTTTCTGGGTGAGCAAAAACAGGAAGGC
AAAATGCCGCAAAAAAGGGAATAAGGGCGACACGGAAATGTTGAATACTCATACTCTTCCTTTTTCAATA
TTATTGAAGCATTTATCAGGGTTATTGTCTCATGAGCGGATACATATTTGAATGTATTTAGAAAAATAAA
CAAATAGGGGTTCCGCGCACATTTCCCCGAAAAGTGCCACCTGGGTCGACATTGATTATTGACTAGTTAT
TAATAGTAATCAATTACGGGGTCATTAGTTCATAGCCCATATATGGAGTTCCGCGTTACATAACTTACGG
TAAATGGCCCGCCTGGCTGACCGCCCAACGACCCCCGCCCATTGACGTCAATAATGACGTATGTTCCCAT
AGTAACGCCAATAGGGACTTTCCATTGACGTCAATGGGTGGAGTATTTACGGTAAACTGCCCACTTGGCA
GTACATCAAGTGTATCATATGCCAAGTACGCCCCCTATTGACGTCAATGACGGTAAATGGCCCGCCTGGC
ATTATGCCCAGTACATGACCTTATGGGACTTTCCTACTTGGCAGTACATCTACGTATTAGTCATCGCTAT
TACCATGGTCGAGGTGAGCCCCACGTTCTGCTTCACTCTCCCCATCTCCCCCCCCTCCCCACCCCCAATT
TTGTATTTATTTATTTTTTAATTATTTTGTGCAGCGATGGGGGCGGGGGGGGGGGGGGCGCGCGCCAGGC
GGGGCGGGGCGGGGCGAGGGGCGGGGCGGGGCGAGGCGGA
